>Addgene plasmid #172431 | pSF1C-A-RFP | addgene full sequence | sequence record 338675 | Addgene NGS Result
CTAAGAAACCATTATTATCATGACATTAACCTATAAAAATAGGCGTATCACGAGGCAGAATTTCAGATAA
AAAAAATCCTTAGCTTTCGCTAAGGATGATTTCTGGAATTCGCGGCCGCTTCTAGAACGTCTCAATCTCT
ATAGAGACCCAATACGCAAACCGCCTCTCCCCGCGCGTTGGCCGATTCATTAATGCAGCTGGCACGACAG
GTTTCCCGACTGGAAAGCGGGCAGTGAGCGCAACGCAATTAATGTGAGTTAGCTCACTCATTAGGCACCC
CAGGCTTTACACTTTATGCTTCCGGCTCGTATGTTGTGTGGAATTGTGAGCGGATAACAATTTCACACAT
ACTAGAGAAAGAGGAGAAATACTAGATGGCTTCCTCCGAAGACGTTATCAAAGAGTTCATGCGTTTCAAA
GTTCGTATGGAAGGTTCCGTTAACGGTCACGAGTTCGAAATCGAAGGTGAAGGTGAAGGTCGTCCGTACG
AAGGTACCCAGACCGCTAAACTGAAAGTTACCAAAGGTGGTCCGCTGCCGTTCGCTTGGGACATCCTGTC
CCCGCAGTTCCAGTACGGTTCCAAAGCTTACGTTAAACACCCGGCTGACATCCCGGACTACCTGAAACTG
TCCTTCCCGGAAGGTTTCAAATGGGAACGTGTTATGAACTTCGAAGACGGTGGTGTTGTTACCGTTACCC
AGGACTCCTCCCTGCAAGACGGTGAGTTCATCTACAAAGTTAAACTGCGTGGTACCAACTTCCCGTCCGA
CGGTCCGGTTATGCAGAAAAAAACCATGGGTTGGGAAGCTTCCACCGAACGTATGTACCCGGAAGACGGT
GCTCTGAAAGGTGAAATCAAAATGCGTCTGAAACTGAAAGACGGTGGTCACTACGACGCTGAAGTTAAAA
CCACCTACATGGCTAAAAAACCGGTTCAGCTGCCGGGTGCTTACAAAACCGACATCAAACTGGACATCAC
CTCCCACAACGAAGACTACACCATCGTTGAACAGTACGAACGTGCTGAAGGTCGTCACTCCACCGGTGCT
TAATAACGCTGATAGTGCTAGTGTAGATCGCTACTAGAGCCAGGCATCAAATAAAACGAAAGGCTCAGTC
GAAAGACTGGGCCTTTCGTTTTATCTGTTGTTTGTCGGTGAACGCTCTCTACTAGAGTCACACTGGCTCA
CCTTCGGGTGGGCCTTTCTGCGTTTATAGGTCTCATGTTTGCCAGAGACGCTGCAGGCTTCCTCGCTCAC
TGACTCGCTGCGCTCGGTCGTTCGGCTGCGGCGAGCGGTATCAGCTCACTCAAAGGCGGTAATTTAAGCC
GAACAGGAAGCACAGCTCCTACTGAACATGTGAGCAAAAGGCCAGCAAAAGGCCAGGAACCGTAAAAAGG
CCGCGTTGCTGGCGTTTTTCCATAGGCTCCGCCCCCCTGACGAGCATCACAAAAATCGACGCTCAAGTCA
GAGGTGGCGAAACCCGACAGGACTATAAAGATACCAGGCGTTTCCCCCTGGAAGCTCCCTCGTGCGCTCT
CCTGTTCCGACCCTGCCGCTTACCGGATACCTGTCCGCCTTTCTCCCTTCGGGAAGCGTGGCGCTTTCTC
ATAGCTCACGCTGTAGGTATCTCAGTTCGGTGTAGGTCGTTCGCTCCAAGCTGGGCTGTGTGCACGAACC
CCCCGTTCAGCCCGACCGCTGCGCCTTATCCGGTAACTATCGTCTTGAGTCCAACCCGGTAAGACACGAC
TTATCGCCACTGGCAGCAGCCACTGGTAACAGGATTAGCAGAGCGAGGTATGTAGGCGGTGCTACAGAGT
TCTTGAAGTGGTGGCCTAACTACGGCTACACTAGAAGAACAGTATTTGGTATCTGCGCTCTGCTGAAGCC
AGTTACCTTCGGAAAAAGAGTTGGTAGCTCTTGATCCGGCAAACAAACCACCGCTGGTAGCGGTGGTTTT
TTTGTTTGCAAGCAGCAGATTACGCGCAGAAAAAAAGGATCTCAAGAAGATCCTTTGATCTTTTCTACGG
GGTCTGACGCTCAGTGGAACGAAAACTCACGTTAAGGGATTTTGGTCATGAGATTATCAAAAAGGATCTT
CACCTAGATCCTTTTGGTTCATGTGCAGCTCCATCAGCAAAAGGGGATGATAAGTTTATCACCACCGACT
ATTTGCAACAGTGCCGTTGATCGTGCTATGATCGACTGATGTCATCAGCGGTGGAGTGCAATGTCGTGCA
ATACGAATGGCGAAAAGCCGAGCTCATCGGTCAGCTTCTCAACCTTGGGGTTACCCCCGGCGGTGTGCTG
CTGGTCCACAGCTCCTTCCGTAGCGTCCGGCCCCTCGAAGATGGGCCACTTGGACTGATCGAGGCCCTGC
GTGCTGCGCTGGGTCCGGGAGGGACGCTCGTCATGCCCTCGTGGTCAGGTCTGGACGACGAGCCGTTCGA
TCCTGCCACGTCGCCCGTTACACCGGACCTTGGAGTTGTCTCTGACACATTCTGGCGCCTGCCAAATGTA
AAGCGCAGCGCCCATCCATTTGCCTTTGCGGCAGCGGGGCCACAGGCAGAGCAGATCATCTCTGATCCAT
TGCCCCTGCCACCTCACTCGCCTGCAAGCCCGGTCGCCCGTGTCCATGAACTCGATGGGCAGGTACTTCT
CCTCGGCGTGGGACACGATGCCAACACGACGCTGCATCTTGCCGAGTTGATGGCAAAGGTTCCCTATGGG
GTGCCGAGACACTGCACCATTCTTCAGGATGGCAAGTTGGTACGCGTCGATTATCTCGAGAATGACCACT
GCTGTGAGCGCTTTGCCTTGGCGGACAGGTGGCTCAAGGAGAAGAGCCTTCAGAAGGAAGGTCCAGTCGG
TCATGCCTTTGCTCGGTTGATCCGCTCCCGCGACATTGTGGCGACAGCCCTGGGTCAACTGGGCCGAGAT
CCGTTGATCTTCCTGCATCCGCCAGAGGCGGGATGCGAAGAATGCGATGCCGCTCGCCAGTCGATTGGCT
GAGCTCATGAGCGGAGAACGAGATGACGTTGGAGGGGCAAGGTCGCGCTGATTGCTGGGGCAACACGTGG
AGCGGATCGGGGATTGTCTTTCTTCAGCTCGCTGATGATATGCCTTCCTGGTTGGCTTGGTTTCATCAGC
CATCCGCTTGCCCTCATCTGTTACGCCGGCGGTAGCCGGCCAGCCTCGCAGAGCAGGATTCCCGTTGAGC
ACCGCCAGGTGCGAATAAGGGACAGTGAAGAAGGAACACCCGCTCGCGGGTGGGCCTACTTCACCTATCC
TGCCCGGCTGACGCCGTTGGATACACCAAGGAAAGTCTACACGAACCCTTTGGCAAAATCCTGTATATCG
TGCGAAAAAGGATGGATATACCGAAAAAATCGCTATAATGACCCCGAAGCAGGGTTATGCAGCGGAAAAG
ATCCGTCGACCTGCAGGCATGCTCCTCTAGAGTCCGTCTGACGCGTGTGGGGAGCACGCCGGCCCGCTCG
GTAGACAGCACTCTACGCATTGTGGCTGCTGTGCACATCACTCTTTCGAGCGACGTGATCCGCAGGATTC
CGTGGGGATGTGGCATCTATGTGGCATCCGGGTACGACAACGGCCCCCCGTTCGAATGGAACGGGGGGCC
GTTGACTCCCTGACCTGCGATGCAGGTTGTGCCCCCGGCAGGATTCGAACCTGCGACACCCGCTTTAGGA
GAGAACGTAAAGCGATCATGAGCCTCAGTGAGTCTGAGTGAGTCTCAGTGAGCCTGTCGCCATAGGGGCT
TCACCTGCATAAATGAGTTTCAGTGAGTCTCGGTGAGTCTCAGTGAGGGGGTGTTGTGGCATCCCTGTGG
CATCTGCGTGGCATCCGGCGTCACACCGCCCGCAGCGTTCGAACACCCTCGGTTTCGGGAGCCATCGCCG
CCCGCACCTTCGCCGCCACGTCGGCCGGCGAATGCTGGTACAACCACGTCACCTTCGACCCTCGCTCGTG
ACCCATCACGGTCTGCGTGTCCTTCTCGTCAATGCCCACATCCTTGAGCCACGTGGCGAACACGTGGCGA
AGGTCGTGCACCCGCGGCCACCACTCCATGCGGCCGGTGTCCCGGTTCTTCACCTCGCGGGCGAGGCCTG
CAGCCTTGATTGCAGGGATCCATGTGCGCCGGAAGTTGTGCCGGGTCAGGACGCCGCCCTGTGGGCCGCG
GAACACGAGCTCATCCGGCGCGAGGTCGTACGGGTCCTCGCCAATCGGGGTGATCGTGGGAGTCGGCCGC
CACCGGGTGACCATGGTGCGGATCGCGTCCTCGGCCTGCGGCGTGAGCGGGACCGTGCGGAACCCGGCGT
TGCTCTTCGGCGCAGGCTTCCGGAACAGCTTGCCTTCGTCGTCACTGAGCACTTCCTTCACCTTGAGGTG
GTGGGCGTCCAGGTCGACGTTCTCCCAGCGCAGCGCCGTCGCCTCGCCCCACCGGAGTCCGGTGTGTTCA
AGGAAGACGACGAGCGGCCGGTAGTACATCGGCAGGTGACTGACGATCAGCGCGCACTGCGCGCGGTCGG
GCGGCATCAGTTCGTCCGGATGCTTCGCCGGCGCCTCGCCAATGTCCAGGTCGGCCGCCGGGTTGAACGG
GATACGCCGGCCGTCCTTGACGGCGGCCCGGAGCATCGAGTTCAGCACCTCATGAACCTTCTTCCGGGTG
TGGTAGCCCTTCACCTCCTTCGTGATCCACGCCTGCAGCTCGATGTACTCCAAGTCGCACAGACGCCACT
GCCCCCACTTCGGCTCGATGTGCGCGGCCCAGTTCGACCGCTTCCGGTTGGCGGTCGTGACTGCTCGGTC
CGGCTGCGCCTCCCACCACAGTTTCCACCACTGGGACAGGGTGATCTCGCCACGCTTCGGGTCGGCGTAC
GTCCGTTCGCGGACCTGCGTGCGGATCTTGTCGAGGTGCGCCTCGGCTGCCTTCTTACCGCCGTCCTTGA
TCGCAAAGCATTTCTGCTTCTGGTTGCCGGCCGGGTCGCGGTAACGCGCCTGCCACGAGCCGGTGCAGTC
GCGTCGGCGGTTCCGCTCTCCGTACTTCTCGGGCGGGTACTTCTCCATGCACAGCTGGCAGCCGCAGCTC
TTCGCCCTCAACTGCCGTGGGTTGTTCGTCGCTCTAGGCGCCATGGGTCACCTGTCCGCTCCTCCGCTGT
TCGGGAACGCGGGGCAGGATGTGTACGGCTGCCCCACACCAGCAGACTGCACCGTCCGGGGGCTGCTCTA
CAGCCAGTTCTTCAAGGACGGCTCGAAGGGCTACGAGGGAAGCATCCCGGGGGAGGGTGGCAGGCAGGGT
GACCGTGTTTCCAGCGGCGTCGTACGGCCGGATGACACTCGTTCGTTCACACGTTGCAGCAGAGTACTTG
CCACCTGACGT
Features (pLannotate 1.2.2; 16 found; start..end, strand, type, name):
     60..103     -  terminator     bacterial terminator: putative bacterial transcription terminator
    106..125     +  misc_feature   BioBrick prefix: BioBrick prefix for parts that start with "ATG"
    148..237     +  CDS            lacI (fragment): lac repressor; lacI; The lac repressor binds to the lac operator to inhibit transcription in E. coli. This inhibition can be relieved by adding lactose or isopropyl-β-D-thiogalactopyranoside (IPTG).
    250..271     +  protein_bind   CAP binding site: CAP binding activates transcription in the presence of cAMP. E. coli catabolite activator protein
    286..316     +  promoter       lac promoter: promoter for the E. coli lac operon
    324..340     +  protein_bind   lac operator: The lac repressor binds to the lac operator to inhibit transcription in E. coli. This inhibition can be relieved by adding lactose or isopropyl-β-D-thiogalactopyranoside (IPTG). lac repressor encoded by lacI
    376..1050    +  CDS            mRFP1: mRFP1 is a basic (constitutively fluorescent) red fluorescent protein published in 2002, derived from Discosoma sp.. It is reported to be a somewhat slowly-maturing monomer with low acid sensitivity.
   1098..1169    +  terminator     rrnB T1 terminator: transcription terminator T1 from the E. coli rrnB gene
   1185..1212    +  terminator     T7Te terminator: phage T7 early transcription terminator
   1417..2005    -  rep_origin     ori: high-copy-number ColE1/pMB1/pBR322/pUC origin of replication
   2209..3009    +  CDS            ApmR: aminoglycoside 3-N-acetyltransferase type IV ; aac(3)IV; confers resistance to apramycin (Paget and Davies, 1996)
   3123..3153    -  CDS            traJ (fragment): oriT-recognizing protein; traJ
   3186..3295    -  oriT           oriT: incP origin of transfer
   3435..3452    +  misc_feature   MCS (fragment): pUC18/19 multiple cloning site
   3678..3695    -  tRNA           argU (fragment): E. coli tRNA-Arg recognizing AGA and AGG; argU
   4993..5010    -  CDS            BleoR (fragment): antibiotic-binding protein; Sh ble from Streptoalloteichus hindustanus; confers resistance to bleomycin, phleomycin, and Zeocin™
