[The description below was written by a language model from this plasmid's Addgene catalogue record and pLannotate feature annotations shown in this document.]
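Description:
pSF1C-A-RFP is an empty acceptor backbone from the StrepFlex modular cloning (MoClo) toolkit, designed so that constructs can be assembled in E. coli and then expressed in Streptomyces. It is described as the counterpart of pTU1-A-RFP from the EcoFlex system. It derives from the pAV-gapdh backbone, from which BsaI and BsmBI recognition sites were removed by Gibson assembly so that these Type IIS enzymes can be used for Golden Gate-style assembly. In E. coli it replicates from a high-copy ColE1/pUC-type origin and is selected with apramycin through the aac(3)IV acetyltransferase gene, a marker that also works in Streptomyces. An incP oriT, with an adjacent traJ fragment, allows conjugal mobilisation from a suitable E. coli donor into actinomycete recipients.

The placeholder cargo is an mRFP1 cassette driven by the lac promoter, with its CAP binding site and lac operator, and followed by the rrnB T1 and T7Te terminators. A putative terminator and a BioBrick prefix sit upstream. In MoClo acceptors of this kind, the red fluorescent cassette typically serves as a visual dropout marker: correct assembly replaces it, so desired colonies are colourless, though the Type IIS sites flanking it are not annotated in the feature table. No tag or gene of interest is present.

About 2 kb downstream of the oriT carries only short fragment hits (MCS, argU, BleoR) that are probably incidental matches. The record does not state which element, such as an integrase and attachment site, maintains the plasmid in Streptomyces. The associated work concerns a Streptomyces venezuelae cell-free expression toolkit.
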