Addgene plasmid #172431: pSF1C-A-RFP
Purpose: (Empty Backbone) StrepFlex MoClo vector for cloning in E. coli and Streptomyces expression - equivalent of pTU1-A-RFP from EcoFlex (ACS Synth. Biol. 2016, 5, 10, 1059–1069)
Depositing lab: Paul Freemont & Simon Moore. Depositing organization: London and South East University Group (LASE). Publication: A Streptomyces venezuelae Cell-Free Toolkit for Synthetic Biology. Moore SJ, Lai HE, Chee SM, Toh M, Coode S, Chengan K, Capel P, Corre C, de Los Santos EL, Freemont PS. ACS Synth Biol. 2021 Feb 19;10(2):402-411. doi: 10.1021/acssynbio.0c00581. Epub 2021 Jan 26. PubMed 33497199.
Backbone
  Vector backbone: pAV-gapdh
  Backbone manufacturer: Jay Keasling lab
  Backbone size (bp): 4156
  Modifications to backbone: Removal of BsaI and BsmBI sites using Gibson DNA assembly and sequencing by primer walking
  Vector type: Bacterial Expression, Synthetic Biology
  Tag / fusion protein: None
Growth in bacteria
  Bacterial resistance: Apramycin, 25 μg/mL
  Growth temperature: 37°C
  Growth strain: JM109
  Copy number: High Copy
Gene/Insert
  Cloning method: Gibson Cloning
  Sequencing primers: 5′ VF2; 3′ VR
Terms and licenses: Academic/Nonprofit Terms; Industry Terms: Not Available to Industry
Depositor comments: Please visit https://www.biorxiv.org/content/10.1101/2020.11.16.384693v2 for bioRxiv preprint.
How to cite: pSF1C-A-RFP was a gift from Paul Freemont & Simon Moore (Addgene plasmid # 172431 ; http://n2t.net/addgene:172431 ; RRID:Addgene_172431)
