>Addgene plasmid #172431 | pSF1C-A-RFP | depositor partial sequence | sequence record 334427 | 1316-VF2_EF00473881
ATAAAATAGGCGTATCACGAGGCAGAATTTCAGATAAAAAAAATCCTTAGCTTTCGCTAAGGATGATTTC
TGGAATTCGCGGCCGCTTCTAGAACGTCTCAATCTCTATAGAGACCCAATACGCAAACCGCCTCTCCCCG
CGCGTTGGCCGATTCATTAATGCAGCTGGCACGACAGGTTTCCCGACTGGAAAGCGGGCAGTGAGCGCAA
CGCAATTAATGTGAGTTAGCTCACTCATTAGGCACCCCAGGCTTTACACTTTATGCTTCCGGCTCGTATG
TTGTGTGGAATTGTGAGCGGATAACAATTTCACACATACTAGAGAAAGAGGAGAAATACTAGATGGCTTC
CTCCGAAGACGTTATCAAAGAGTTCATGCGTTTCAAAGTTCGTATGGAAGGTTCCGTTAACGGTCACGAG
TTCGAAATCGAAGGTGAAGGTGAAGGTCGTCCGTACGAAGGTACCCAGACCGCTAAACTGAAAGTTACCA
AAGGTGGTCCGCTGCCGTTCGCTTGGGACATCCTGTCCCCGCAGTTCCAGTACGGTTCCAAAGCTTACGT
TAAACACCCGGCTGACATCCCGGACTACCTGAAACTGTCCTTCCCGGAAGGTTTCAAATGGGAACGTGTT
ATGAACTTCGAAGACGGTGGTGTTGTTACCGTTACCCAGGACTCCTCCCTGCAAGACGGTGAGTTCATCT
ACAAAGTTAAACTGCGTGGTACCAACTTCCCGTCCGACGGTCCGGTTATGCAGAAAAAAACCATGGGTTG
GGAAGCTTCCACCGAACGTATGTACCCGGAAGACGGTGCTCTGAAAGGTGAAATCAAAATGCGTCTGAAA
CTGAAAGACGGTGGTCACTACGACGCTGAAGTTAAAACCACCTACATGGCTAAAAAACCGGTTCAGCTGC
CGGGTGCTTACAAAACCGACATCAAACTGGACATCACCTCCCACAACGAAGACTACAC
