>Addgene plasmid #172431 | pSF1C-A-RFP | depositor partial sequence | sequence record 334428 | 1316-seq1_EF00473882
GATGGGAGCTTCACCGAACGTATGTACCCGGAAGACGGTGCTCTGAAAGGTGAAATCAAAATGCGTCTGA
AACTGAAAGACGGTGGTCACTACGACGCTGAAGTTAAAACCACCTACATGGCTAAAAAACCGGTTCAGCT
GCCGGGTGCTTACAAAACCGACATCAAACTGGACATCACCTCCCACAACGAAGACTACACCATCGTTGAA
CAGTACGAACGTGCTGAAGGTCGTCACTCCACCGGTGCTTAATAACGCTGATAGTGCTAGTGTAGATCGC
TACTAGAGCCAGGCATCAAATAAAACGAAAGGCTCAGTCGAAAGACTGGGCCTTTCGTTTTATCTGTTGT
TTGTCGGTGAACGCTCTCTACTAGAGTCACACTGGCTCACCTTCGGGTGGGCCTTTCTGCGTTTATAGGT
CTCATGTTTGCCAGAGACGCTGCAGGCTTCCTCGCTCACTGACTCGCTGCGCTCGGTCGTTCGGCTGCGG
CGAGCGGTATCAGCTCACTCAAAGGCGGTAATTTAAGCCGAACAGGAAGCACAGCTCCTACTGAACATGT
GAGCAAAAGGCCAGCAAAAGGCCAGGAACCGTAAAAAGGCCGCGTTGCTGGCGTTTTTCCATAGGCTCCG
CCCCCCTGACGAGCATCACAAAAATCGACGCTCAAGTCAGAGGTGGCGAAACCCGACAGGACTATAAAGA
TACCAGGCGTTTCCCCCTGGAAGCTCCCTCGTGCGCTCTCCTGTTCCGACCCTGCCGCTTACCGGATACC
TGTCCGCCTTTCTCCCTTCGGGAAGCGTGGCGCTTTCTCATAGCTCACGCTGTAGGTATCTCAGTTCGGT
GTAGGTCGTTCGCTCCAAGCTGGGCTGTGTGCACGAACCCCCCGTTCAGCCCGACCGCTGCGCCTTATCC
GGTAACTATCGTCTTGAGTCCAACCCGGTAAGACACGACTTATCGCCACTGGCAGCAGCCACTGGTAACA
GGATTAGCAG
