>Addgene plasmid #172431 | pSF1C-A-RFP | depositor partial sequence | sequence record 334429 | 1316-seq2_EF00473884
CGGATACCTGTCCGCCTTTCTCCCTTCGGGAAGCGTGGCGCTTTCTCATAGCTCACGCTGTAGGTATCTC
AGTTCGGTGTAGGTCGTTCGCTCCAAGCTGGGCTGTGTGCACGAACCCCCCGTTCAGCCCGACCGCTGCG
CCTTATCCGGTAACTATCGTCTTGAGTCCAACCCGGTAAGACACGACTTATCGCCACTGGCAGCAGCCAC
TGGTAACAGGATTAGCAGAGCGAGGTATGTAGGCGGTGCTACAGAGTTCTTGAAGTGGTGGCCTAACTAC
GGCTACACTAGAAGAACAGTATTTGGTATCTGCGCTCTGCTGAAGCCAGTTACCTTCGGAAAAAGAGTTG
GTAGCTCTTGATCCGGCAAACAAACCACCGCTGGTAGCGGTGGTTTTTTTGTTTGCAAGCAGCAGATTAC
GCGCAGAAAAAAAGGATCTCAAGAAGATCCTTTGATCTTTTCTACGGGGTCTGACGCTCAGTGGAACGAA
AACTCACGTTAAGGGAT
